Addgene plasmid #142793: TFORF1413
Purpose: Lentiviral vector for overexpressing transcription factor ORFs with unique 24-bp barcodes. Barcodes facilitate identification of transcription factors in pooled screens.
Depositing lab: Feng Zhang. Depositing organization: Broad Institute. Publication: A transcription factor atlas of directed differentiation. Joung J, Ma S, Tay T, Geiger-Schuller KR, Kirchgatterer PC, Verdine VK, Guo B, Arias-Garcia MA, Allen WE, Singh A, Kuksenko O, Abudayyeh OO, Gootenberg JS, Fu Z, Macrae RK, Buenrostro JD, Regev A, Zhang F. Cell. 2023 Jan 5;186(1):209-229.e26. doi: 10.1016/j.cell.2022.11.026. PubMed 36608654.
Backbone
  Vector backbone: pLX_TRC317
  Backbone manufacturer: Broad Institute Genetic Perturbation Platform
  Backbone size w/o insert (bp): 8264
  Vector type: Mammalian Expression, Lentiviral
  Selectable markers: Puromycin
Growth in bacteria
  Bacterial resistance: Ampicillin, 100 μg/mL
  Growth temperature: 37°C
  Growth strain: NEB Stable
  Copy number: High Copy
Gene/Insert
  Gene/Insert name: ZNF561
  Species: H. sapiens (human)
  Insert size (bp): 1355
  Entrez Gene: ZNF561
  Promoter: EF1a
  Cloning method: Unknown
  Sequencing primers: 5′ GGGTGGAGACTGAAGTTAGGCCAG; 3′ CACATAGCGTAAAAGGAGCAACATAG
Terms and licenses: Academic/Nonprofit Terms; Industry Terms: Not Available to Industry
Depositor comments: XM_017027481,XM_017027479,XM_017027480,ENST00000424629 . The transcription factor ORF portion of this plasmid was synthesized by Genewiz. Please test multiple small colonies in case of plasmid recombination. To make this collection available in a timely manner, a portion of this collection was not fully sequenced by Addgene. If an Addgene verified full plasmid sequence is not available, please contact us prior to placing an order to request the full sequence.
How to cite: TFORF1413 was a gift from Feng Zhang (Addgene plasmid # 142793 ; http://n2t.net/addgene:142793 ; RRID:Addgene_142793)
