[The description below was written by a language model from this plasmid's Addgene catalogue record and pLannotate feature annotations shown in this document.]
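Description:
TFORF1413 is a third-generation-style, self-inactivating lentiviral expression plasmid built on the pLX_TRC317 backbone and carrying a human ZNF561 open reading frame, one member of a barcoded transcription factor ORF collection. In bacteria it is maintained through a high-copy ColE1/pUC-type origin and selected with ampicillin via the β-lactamase gene. An f1 origin and remnants of a lac/T7/T3 cloning region are also present in the backbone. The record notes that the plasmid can recombine, as is common for LTR-containing vectors, and a recombination-reducing strain is listed for propagation.

The viral genome is transcribed from an RSV promoter fused to a truncated HIV-1 5' LTR, followed by the Ψ packaging signal with a gag fragment, the Rev response element for Rev-dependent nuclear export, a cPPT/CTS that aids nuclear import, and a ΔU3 3' LTR that disables LTR promoter activity after integration. Within this unit an SV40 promoter drives the puromycin N-acetyltransferase gene, allowing selection of transduced mammalian cells, and a separate EF-1α promoter drives constitutive expression of ZNF561. A WPRE downstream enhances transcript stability and expression, and an SV40 polyadenylation signal lies beyond the 3' LTR.

The automated annotation matches only part of the roughly 1.36 kb insert to ZNF561, which may reflect the particular isoform listed in the depositor comments. The 24-bp barcode described in the catalogue entry is not annotated in the feature table. That barcode uniquely identifies the ORF, so the construct can be used alone for ZNF561 overexpression or pooled with other library members in screens such as directed differentiation studies.
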