Features (pLannotate 1.2.2; 31 found; start..end, strand, type, name):
      5..231     +  promoter       RSV promoter: Rous sarcoma virus enhancer/promoter
    232..412     +  LTR            5' LTR (truncated): truncated 5' long terminal repeat (LTR) from HIV-1
    459..584     +  misc_feature   HIV-1 Ψ: packaging signal of human immunodeficiency virus type 1
    568..931     +  CDS            HIV-1 gag (fragment): gag protein from human immunodeficiency virus 1; gag
   1077..1310    +  misc_feature   RRE: The Rev response element (RRE) of HIV-1 allows for Rev-dependent mRNA export from the nucleus to the cytoplasm.
   1687..1713    +  CDS            Rev (fragment): human immunodeficiency virus 1 (HIV-1) Rev protein; rev; enhances nuclear export of unspliced and incompletely spliced viral mRNAs
   1720..1743    +  promoter       SV40 promoter (fragment): SV40 early promoter
   1744..1815    +  promoter       SV40 promoter (fragment): SV40 enhancer and early promoter
   1839..1974    +  rep_origin     SV40 ori: SV40 origin of replication
   2020..2616    +  CDS            PuroR (fragment): puromycin N-acetyltransferase; pac from Streptomyces; confers resistance to puromycin
   2665..2782    +  misc_feature   cPPT/CTS: central polypurine tract and central termination sequence of HIV-1
   2847..2913    +  CDS            small t antigen (fragment): SV40 (simian virus 40) small t antigen
   2920..4098    +  promoter       EF-1α promoter: strong constitutive promoter for human elongation factor EF-1α
   4115..4636    +  CDS            ZNF561 (fragment): ZN561_HUMAN - Experimental evidence at protein level: Swiss-Prot protein existence level 1. May be involved in transcriptional regulation. From Homo sapiens (Human).
   5381..5434    +  promoter       U6 promoter (fragment): RNA polymerase III promoter for human U6 snRNA
   5476..6064    +  misc_feature   WPRE: woodchuck hepatitis virus posttranscriptional regulatory element
   6115..6134    +  misc_feature   cPPT/CTS (fragment): central polypurine tract and central termination sequence of HIV-1
   6136..6369    +  LTR            3' LTR (ΔU3): self-inactivating 3' long terminal repeat (LTR) from HIV-1
   6447..6568    +  polyA_signal   SV40 poly(A) signal: SV40 polyadenylation signal
   6608..6743    +  rep_origin     SV40 ori: SV40 origin of replication
   6764..6782    -  promoter       T7 promoter: promoter for bacteriophage T7 RNA polymerase
   6790..6945    +  CDS            lacZα (fragment): LacZα fragment of β-galactosidase; lacZ fragment
   6950..7378    +  rep_origin     f1 ori (sequence partly withheld): f1 bacteriophage origin of replication; arrow indicates direction of (+) strand synthesis
   7431..7535    +  promoter       AmpR promoter: bla
   7536..8396    +  CDS            AmpR: β-lactamase; bla; confers resistance to ampicillin, carbenicillin, and related antibiotics
   8567..9155    +  rep_origin     ori: high-copy-number ColE1/pMB1/pBR322/pUC origin of replication
   9338..9430    +  CDS            lacI (fragment): lac repressor; lacI; The lac repressor binds to the lac operator to inhibit transcription in E. coli. This inhibition can be relieved by adding lactose or isopropyl-β-D-thiogalactopyranoside (IPTG).
   9443..9464    +  protein_bind   CAP binding site: CAP binding activates transcription in the presence of cAMP. E. coli catabolite activator protein
   9479..9509    +  promoter       lac promoter: promoter for the E. coli lac operon
   9517..9533    +  protein_bind   lac operator: The lac repressor binds to the lac operator to inhibit transcription in E. coli. This inhibition can be relieved by adding lactose or isopropyl-β-D-thiogalactopyranoside (IPTG). lac repressor encoded by lacI
   9578..9596    +  promoter       T3 promoter: promoter for bacteriophage T3 RNA polymerase
>Addgene plasmid #142793 | TFORF1413 | addgene full sequence | sequence record 395854 | Addgene NGS Result
TTAATGTAGTCTTATGCAATACTCTTGTAGTCTTGCAACATGGTAACGATGAGTTAGCAACATGCCTTAC
AAGGAGAGAAAAAGCACCGTGCATGCCGATTGGTGGAAGTAAGGTGGTACGATCGTGCCTTATTAGGAAG
GCAACAGACGGGTCTGACATGGATTGGACGAACCACTGAATTGCCGCATTGCAGAGATATTGTATTTAAG
TGCCTAGCTCGATACATAAACGGGTCTCTCTGGTTAGACCAGATCTGAGCCTGGGAGCTCTCTGGCTAAC
TAGGGAACCCACTGCTTAAGCCTCAATAAAGCTTGCCTTGAGTGCTTCAAGTAGTGTGTGCCCGTCTGTT
GTGTGACTCTGGTAACTAGAGATCCCTCAGACCCTTTTAGTCAGTGTGGAAAATCTCTAGCAGTGGCGCC
CGAACAGGGACTTGAAAGCGAAAGGGAAACCAGAGGAGCTCTCTCGACGCAGGACTCGGCTTGCTGAAGC
GCGCACGGCAAGAGGCGAGGGGCGGCGACTGGTGAGTACGCCAAAAATTTTGACTAGCGGAGGCTAGAAG
GAGAGAGATGGGTGCGAGAGCGTCAGTATTAAGCGGGGGAGAATTAGATCGCGATGGGAAAAAATTCGGT
TAAGGCCAGGGGGAAAGAAAAAATATAAATTAAAACATATAGTATGGGCAAGCAGGGAGCTAGAACGATT
CGCAGTTAATCCTGGCCTGTTAGAAACATCAGAAGGCTGTAGACAAATACTGGGACAGCTACAACCATCC
CTTCAGACAGGATCAGAAGAACTTAGATCATTATATAATACAGTAGCAACCCTCTATTGTGTGCATCAAA
GGATAGAGATAAAAGACACCAAGGAAGCTTTAGACAAGATAGAGGAAGAGCAAAACAAAAGTAAGACCAC
CGCACAGCAAGCGGCCGCTGATCTTCAGACCTGGAGGAGGAGATATGAGGGACAATTGGAGAAGTGAATT
ATATAAATATAAAGTAGTAAAAATTGAACCATTAGGAGTAGCACCCACCAAGGCAAAGAGAAGAGTGGTG
CAGAGAGAAAAAAGAGCAGTGGGAATAGGAGCTTTGTTCCTTGGGTTCTTGGGAGCAGCAGGAAGCACTA
TGGGCGCAGCGTCAATGACGCTGACGGTACAGGCCAGACAATTATTGTCTGGTATAGTGCAGCAGCAGAA
CAATTTGCTGAGGGCTATTGAGGCGCAACAGCATCTGTTGCAACTCACAGTCTGGGGCATCAAGCAGCTC
CAGGCAAGAATCCTGGCTGTGGAAAGATACCTAAAGGATCAACAGCTCCTGGGGATTTGGGGTTGCTCTG
GAAAACTCATTTGCACCACTGCTGTGCCTTGGAATGCTAGTTGGAGTAATAAATCTCTGGAACAGATTTG
GAATCACACGACCTGGATGGAGTGGGACAGAGAAATTAACAATTACACAAGCTTAATACACTCCTTAATT
GAAGAATCGCAAAACCAGCAAGAAAAGAATGAACAAGAATTATTGGAATTAGATAAATGGGCAAGTTTGT
GGAATTGGTTTAACATAACAAATTGGCTGTGGTATATAAAATTATTCATAATGATAGTAGGAGGCTTGGT
AGGTTTAAGAATAGTTTTTGCTGTACTTTCTATAGTGAATAGAGTTAGGCAGGGATATTCACCATTATCG
TTTCAGACCCACCTCCCAACCCCGAGGGGACCCATGCATTGCATCTCAATTAGTCAGCAACCAGGTGTGG
AAAGTCCCCAGGCTCCCCAGCAGGCAGAAGTATGCAAAGCATGCGTCTCAATTAGTCAGCAACCATAGTC
CCGCCCCTAACTCCGCCCATCCCGCCCCTAACTCCGCCCAGTTCCGCCCATTCTCCGCCCCATGGCTGAC
TAATTTTTTTTATTTATGCAGAGGCCGAGGCCGCCTCGGCCTCTGAGCTATTCCAGAAGTAGTGAGGAGG
CTTTTTTGGAGGCCTAGGCTTTTGCAAAAAGCTTTCTAGAGGTACCACCGGAGCTTACCATGACCGAGTA
CAAGCCCACGGTGCGCCTCGCCACCCGCGACGACGTCCCCAGGGCCGTACGCACCCTCGCCGCCGCGTTC
GCCGACTACCCCGCCACGCGCCACACCGTCGATCCGGACCGCCACATCGAGCGGGTCACCGAGCTGCAAG
AACTCTTCCTCACGCGCGTCGGGCTCGACATCGGCAAGGTGTGGGTCGCGGACGACGGCGCCGCCGTGGC
GGTCTGGACCACGCCGGAGAGCGTCGAAGCGGGGGCGGTGTTCGCCGAGATCGGCCCGCGCATGGCCGAG
TTGAGCGGTTCCCGGCTGGCCGCGCAGCAACAGATGGAAGGCCTCCTGGCGCCGCACCGGCCCAAGGAGC
CCGCGTGGTTCCTGGCCACCGTCGGCGTCTCGCCCGACCACCAGGGCAAGGGTCTGGGCAGCGCCGTCGT
GCTCCCCGGAGTGGAGGCGGCCGAGCGCGCCGGGGTGCCCGCCTTCCTGGAGACCTCCGCGCCCCGCAAC
CTCCCCTTCTACGAGCGGCTCGGCTTCACCGTCACCGCCGACGTCGAGGTGCCCGAAGGACCGCGCACCT
GGTGCATGACCCGCAAGCCCGGTGCCAGTTAACGAATTCTAGATCTTGAGACAAATGGCAGTATTCATCC
ACAATTTTAAAAGAAAAGGGGGGATTGGGGGGTACAGTGCAGGGGAAAGAATAGTAGACATAATAGCAAC
AGACATACAAACTAAAGAATTACAAAAACAAATTACAAAAATTCAAAATTTTCGGGTTTATTACAGGGAC
AGCAGAGATCCACTTTGGCGCCGGCTCGAGGCCTGCAGGTGCAAAGATGGATAAAGTTTTAAACAGAGAG
GAATCTTTGCAGCTAATGGACCTTCTAGGTCTTGAAAGGAGTGGGAATTGGCTCCGGTGCCCGTCAGTGG
GCAGAGCGCACATCGCCCACAGTCCCCGAGAAGTTGGGGGGAGGGGTCGGCAATTGAACCGGTGCCTAGA
GAAGGTGGCGCGGGGTAAACTGGGAAAGTGATGTCGTGTACTGGCTCCGCCTTTTTCCCGAGGGTGGGGG
AGAACCGTATATAAGTGCAGTAGTCGCCGTGAACGTTCTTTTTCGCAACGGGTTTGCCGCCAGAACACAG
GTAAGTGCCGTGTGTGGTTCCCGCGGGCCTGGCCTCTTTACGGGTTATGGCCCTTGCGTGCCTTGAATTA
CTTCCACCTGGCTGCAGTACGTGATTCTTGATCCCGAGCTTCGGGTTGGAAGTGGGTGGGAGAGTTCGAG
GCCTTGCGCTTAAGGAGCCCCTTCGCCTCGTGCTTGAGTTGAGGCCTGGCCTGGGCGCTGGGGCCGCCGC
GTGCGAATCTGGTGGCACCTTCGCGCCTGTCTCGCTGCTTTCGATAAGTCTCTAGCCATTTAAAATTTTT
GATGACCTGCTGCGACGCTTTTTTTCTGGCAAGATAGTCTTGTAAATGCGGGCCAAGATCTGCACACTGG
TATTTCGGTTTTTGGGGCCGCGGGCGGCGACGGGGCCCGTGCGTCCCAGCGCACATGTTCGGCGAGGCGG
GGCCTGCGAGCGCGGCCACCGAGAATCGGACGGGGGTAGTCTCAAGCTGGCCGGCCTGCTCTGGTGCCTG
GCCTCGCGCCGCCGTGTATCGCCCCGCCCTGGGCGGCAAGGCTGGCCCGGTCGGCACCAGTTGCGTGAGC
GGAAAGATGGCCGCTTCCCGGCCCTGCTGCAGGGAGCTCAAAATGGAGGACGCGGCGCTCGGGAGAGCGG
GCGGGTGAGTCACCCACACAAAGGAAAAGGGCCTTTCCGTCCTCAGCCGTCGCTTCATGTGACTCCACGG
AGTACCGGGCGCCGTCCAGGCACCTCGATTAGTTCTCGAGCTTTTGGAGTACGTCGTCTTTAGGTTGGGG
GGAGGGGTTTTATGCGATGGAGTTTCCCCACACTGAGTGGGTGGAGACTGAAGTTAGGCCAGCTTGGCAC
TTGATGTAATTCTCCTTGGAATTTGCCCTTTTTGAGTTTGGATCTTGGTTCATTCTCAAGCCTCAGACAG
TGGTTCAAAGTTTTTTTCTTCCATTTCAGGTGTCGTGAGGCTAGCACCGCCACCATGCTGGAGAACTACA
TGAACCTGGCCTCTGTGGAATGGGAAATACAACCTAGAACCAAACGGTCATCACTTCAGCAGGGTTTTTT
GAAGAATCAAATATTCAGTGGGATACAAATGACAAGAGGCTACAGTGGATGGAAACTCTGTGACTGTAAG
AATTGTGGAGAGGTCTTCAGGGAACAGTTTTGCCTTAAGACACACATGAGAGTTCAGAATGGAGGGAATA
CTTCTGAGGGTAATTGTTATGGAAAAGACACCCTCAGTGTGCACAAGGAAGCCTCTACTGGACAGGAACT
TTCCAAATTTAATCCATGTGGAAAAGTCTTTACTCTAACTCCAGGTCTTGCTGTACATCTTGAAGTTCTC
AATGCAAGACAACCCTACAAATGTAAGGAATGTGGAAAAGGCTTTAAGTATTTTGCAAGCCTTGATAATC
ATATGGGAATCCACACTGATGAGAAACTCTGTGAATTTCAGGAATATGGGAGAGCTGTCACAGCTTCTTC
ACACCTAAAGCAGTGTGTAGCAGTTCATACAGGAAAGAAATCCAAAAAGACTAAGAAATGTGGGAAATCC
TTCACTAATTTTTCTCAACTTTATGCACCTGTGAAAACTCATAAAGGAGAGAAGTCCTTTGAATGTAAAG
AATGTGGAAGATCCTTTAGAAATTCCTCATGCCTTAATGATCACATTCAAATTCACACTGGAATAAAACC
ACACAAGTGTACTTACTGTGGGAAAGCCTTCACTAGATCAACTCAACTTACTGAACATGTAAGAACTCAC
ACTGGAATAAAACCCTATGAATGTAAGGAATGTGGCCAAGCCTTTGCTCAGTACTCGGGCCTTTCTATAC
ACATACGAAGTCACAGTGGAAAGAAACCCTATCAGTGTAAGGAATGTGGGAAAGCCTTCACTACATCCAC
AAGTCTTATTCAGCATACAAGAATTCACACAGGAGAGAAGCCTTATGAATGTGTTGAATGTGGGAAGACC
TTCATTACTTCTTCCCGTCGTAGTAAACATTTGAAAACTCATAGTGGAGAAAAGCCCTTTGTATGCAAGA
TATGTGGGAAAGCATTTCTATATTCCTCACGCCTTAATGTTCACCTGCGAACTCATACCGGAGAGAAACC
CTTCGTATGTAAAGAATGTGGGAAAGCATTTGCTGTTTCCTCACGCCTAAGTAGACATGAAAGAATTCAC
ACTGGGGAGAAACCCTATGAATGCAAGGATATGAGTGTTACCATTTAGTAATGAACTAGTCCGTAACTTG
AAAGTATTTCGATTTCTTGGCTTTATATATCTTGTGGAAAGGACGAACTATGTCTCGGTGGACCATATTA
ACGCGTTAAGTCGACAATCAACCTCTGGATTACAAAATTTGTGAAAGATTGACTGGTATTCTTAACTATG
TTGCTCCTTTTACGCTATGTGGATACGCTGCTTTAATGCCTTTGTATCATGCTATTGCTTCCCGTATGGC
TTTCATTTTCTCCTCCTTGTATAAATCCTGGTTGCTGTCTCTTTATGAGGAGTTGTGGCCCGTTGTCAGG
CAACGTGGCGTGGTGTGCACTGTGTTTGCTGACGCAACCCCCACTGGTTGGGGCATTGCCACCACCTGTC
AGCTCCTTTCCGGGACTTTCGCTTTCCCCCTCCCTATTGCCACGGCGGAACTCATCGCCGCCTGCCTTGC
CCGCTGCTGGACAGGGGCTCGGCTGTTGGGCACTGACAATTCCGTGGTGTTGTCGGGGAAATCATCGTCC
TTTCCTTGGCTGCTCGCCTGTGTTGCCACCTGGATTCTGCGCGGGACGTCCTTCTGCTACGTCCCTTCGG
CCCTCAATCCAGCGGACCTTCCTTCCCGCGGCCTGCTGCCGGCTCTGCGGCCTCTTCCGCGTCTTCGCCT
TCGCCCTCAGACGAGTCGGATCTCCCTTTGGGCCGCCTCCCCGCGTCGACTTTAAGACCAATGACTTACA
AGGCAGCTGTAGATCTTAGCCACTTTTTAAAAGAAAAGGGGGGACTGGAAGGGCTAATTCACTCCCAACG
AAGACAAGATCTGCTTTTTGCTTGTACTGGGTCTCTCTGGTTAGACCAGATCTGAGCCTGGGAGCTCTCT
GGCTAACTAGGGAACCCACTGCTTAAGCCTCAATAAAGCTTGCCTTGAGTGCTTCAAGTAGTGTGTGCCC
GTCTGTTGTGTGACTCTGGTAACTAGAGATCCCTCAGACCCTTTTAGTCAGTGTGGAAAATCTCTAGCAG
TACGTATAGTAGTTCATGTCATCTTATTATTCAGTATTTATAACTTGCAAAGAAATGAATATCAGAGAGT
GAGAGGAACTTGTTTATTGCAGCTTATAATGGTTACAAATAAAGCAATAGCATCACAAATTTCACAAATA
AAGCATTTTTTTCACTGCATTCTAGTTGTGGTTTGTCCAAACTCATCAATGTATCTTATCATGTCTGGCT
CTAGCTATCCCGCCCCTAACTCCGCCCATCCCGCCCCTAACTCCGCCCAGTTCCGCCCATTCTCCGCCCC
ATGGCTGACTAATTTTTTTTATTTATGCAGAGGCCGAGGCCGCCTCGGCCTCTGAGCTATTCCAGAAGTA
GTGAGGAGGCTTTTTTGGAGGCCTAGGGACGTACCCAATTCGCCCTATAGTGAGTCGTATTACGCGCGCT
CACTGGCCGTCGTTTTACAACGTCGTGACTGGGAAAACCCTGGCGTTACCCAACTTAATCGCCTTGCAGC
ACATCCCCCTTTCGCCAGCTGGCGTAATAGCGAAGAGGCCCGCACCGATCGCCCTTCCCAACAGTTGCGC
AGCCTGAATGGCGAATGGG
[124 nt withheld, positions 6950-7073]
C
[91 nt withheld, positions 7075-7165]
A
[49 nt withheld, positions 7167-7215]
CCTTTGACGTTGGAGTCCACGTTCTTT
[37 nt withheld, positions 7243-7279]
ACCCTATCTCGGTCTATTCTTTTGATTTATAAGGGATTTTGCCGATTTCGGCCTATTGGTTAAAAAATGA
GCTGATTTAACAAAAATTTAACGCGAATTTTAACAAAATATTAACGCTTACAATTTAGGTGGCACTTTTC
GGGGAAATGTGCGCGGAACCCCTATTTGTTTATTTTTCTAAATACATTCAAATATGTATCCGCTCATGAG
ACAATAACCCTGATAAATGCTTCAATAATATTGAAAAAGGAAGAGTATGAGTATTCAACATTTCCGTGTC
GCCCTTATTCCCTTTTTTGCGGCATTTTGCCTTCCTGTTTTTGCTCACCCAGAAACGCTGGTGAAAGTAA
AAGATGCTGAAGATCAGTTGGGTGCACGAGTGGGTTACATCGAACTGGATCTCAACAGCGGTAAGATCCT
TGAGAGTTTTCGCCCCGAAGAACGTTTTCCAATGATGAGCACTTTTAAAGTTCTGCTATGTGGCGCGGTA
TTATCCCGTATTGACGCCGGGCAAGAGCAACTCGGTCGCCGCATACACTATTCTCAGAATGACTTGGTTG
AGTACTCACCAGTCACAGAAAAGCATCTTACGGATGGCATGACAGTAAGAGAATTATGCAGTGCTGCCAT
AACCATGAGTGATAACACTGCGGCCAACTTACTTCTGACAACGATCGGAGGACCGAAGGAGCTAACCGCT
TTTTTGCACAACATGGGGGATCATGTAACTCGCCTTGATCGTTGGGAACCGGAGCTGAATGAAGCCATAC
CAAACGACGAGCGTGACACCACGATGCCTGTAGCAATGGCAACAACGTTGCGCAAACTATTAACTGGCGA
ACTACTTACTCTAGCTTCCCGGCAACAATTAATAGACTGGATGGAGGCGGATAAAGTTGCAGGACCACTT
CTGCGCTCGGCCCTTCCGGCTGGCTGGTTTATTGCTGATAAATCTGGAGCCGGTGAGCGTGGGTCTCGCG
GTATCATTGCAGCACTGGGGCCAGATGGTAAGCCCTCCCGTATCGTAGTTATCTACACGACGGGGAGTCA
GGCAACTATGGATGAACGAAATAGACAGATCGCTGAGATAGGTGCCTCACTGATTAAGCATTGGTAACTG
TCAGACCAAGTTTACTCATATATACTTTAGATTGATTTAAAACTTCATTTTTAATTTAAAAGGATCTAGG
TGAAGATCCTTTTTGATAATCTCATGACCAAAATCCCTTAACGTGAGTTTTCGTTCCACTGAGCGTCAGA
CCCCGTAGAAAAGATCAAAGGATCTTCTTGAGATCCTTTTTTTCTGCGCGTAATCTGCTGCTTGCAAACA
AAAAAACCACCGCTACCAGCGGTGGTTTGTTTGCCGGATCAAGAGCTACCAACTCTTTTTCCGAAGGTAA
CTGGCTTCAGCAGAGCGCAGATACCAAATACTGTTCTTCTAGTGTAGCCGTAGTTAGGCCACCACTTCAA
GAACTCTGTAGCACCGCCTACATACCTCGCTCTGCTAATCCTGTTACCAGTGGCTGCTGCCAGTGGCGAT
AAGTCGTGTCTTACCGGGTTGGACTCAAGACGATAGTTACCGGATAAGGCGCAGCGGTCGGGCTGAACGG
GGGGTTCGTGCACACAGCCCAGCTTGGAGCGAACGACCTACACCGAACTGAGATACCTACAGCGTGAGCT
ATGAGAAAGCGCCACGCTTCCCGAAGGGAGAAAGGCGGACAGGTATCCGGTAAGCGGCAGGGTCGGAACA
GGAGAGCGCACGAGGGAGCTTCCAGGGGGAAACGCCTGGTATCTTTATAGTCCTGTCGGGTTTCGCCACC
TCTGACTTGAGCGTCGATTTTTGTGATGCTCGTCAGGGGGGCGGAGCCTATGGAAAAACGCCAGCAACGC
GGCCTTTTTACGGTTCCTGGCCTTTTGCTGGCCTTTTGCTCACATGTTCTTTCCTGCGTTATCCCCTGAT
TCTGTGGATAACCGTATTACCGCCTTTGAGTGAGCTGATACCGCTCGCCGCAGCCGAACGACCGAGCGCA
GCGAGTCAGTGAGCGAGGAAGCGGAAGAGCGCCCAATACGCAAACCGCCTCTCCCCGCGCGTTGGCCGAT
TCATTAATGCAGCTGGCACGACAGGTTTCCCGACTGGAAAGCGGGCAGTGAGCGCAACGCAATTAATGTG
AGTTAGCTCACTCATTAGGCACCCCAGGCTTTACACTTTATGCTTCCGGCTCGTATGTTGTGTGGAATTG
TGAGCGGATAACAATTTCACACAGGAAACAGCTATGACCATGATTACGCCAAGCGCGCAATTAACCCTCA
CTAAAGGGAACAAAAGCTGGAGCTGCAAGC
