>Addgene plasmid #142793 | TFORF1413 | depositor partial sequence | sequence record 280517 | Insert
ACCGCCACCATGCTGGAGAACTACATGAACCTGGCCTCTGTGGAATGGGAAATACAACCTAGAACCAAAC
GGTCATCACTTCAGCAGGGTTTTTTGAAGAATCAAATATTCAGTGGGATACAAATGACAAGAGGCTACAG
TGGATGGAAACTCTGTGACTGTAAGAATTGTGGAGAGGTCTTCAGGGAACAGTTTTGCCTTAAGACACAC
ATGAGAGTTCAGAATGGAGGGAATACTTCTGAGGGTAATTGTTATGGAAAAGACACCCTCAGTGTGCACA
AGGAAGCCTCTACTGGACAGGAACTTTCCAAATTTAATCCATGTGGAAAAGTCTTTACTCTAACTCCAGG
TCTTGCTGTACATCTTGAAGTTCTCAATGCAAGACAACCCTACAAATGTAAGGAATGTGGAAAAGGCTTT
AAGTATTTTGCAAGCCTTGATAATCATATGGGAATCCACACTGATGAGAAACTCTGTGAATTTCAGGAAT
ATGGGAGAGCTGTCACAGCTTCTTCACACCTAAAGCAGTGTGTAGCAGTTCATACAGGAAAGAAATCCAA
AAAGACTAAGAAATGTGGGAAATCCTTCACTAATTTTTCTCAACTTTATGCACCTGTGAAAACTCATAAA
GGAGAGAAGTCCTTTGAATGTAAAGAATGTGGAAGATCCTTTAGAAATTCCTCATGCCTTAATGATCACA
TTCAAATTCACACTGGAATAAAACCACACAAGTGTACTTACTGTGGGAAAGCCTTCACTAGATCAACTCA
ACTTACTGAACATGTAAGAACTCACACTGGAATAAAACCCTATGAATGTAAGGAATGTGGCCAAGCCTTT
GCTCAGTACTCGGGCCTTTCTATACACATACGAAGTCACAGTGGAAAGAAACCCTATCAGTGTAAGGAAT
GTGGGAAAGCCTTCACTACATCCACAAGTCTTATTCAGCATACAAGAATTCACACAGGAGAGAAGCCTTA
TGAATGTGTTGAATGTGGGAAGACCTTCATTACTTCTTCCCGTCGTAGTAAACATTTGAAAACTCATAGT
GGAGAAAAGCCCTTTGTATGCAAGATATGTGGGAAAGCATTTCTATATTCCTCACGCCTTAATGTTCACC
TGCGAACTCATACCGGAGAGAAACCCTTCGTATGTAAAGAATGTGGGAAAGCATTTGCTGTTTCCTCACG
CCTAAGTAGACATGAAAGAATTCACACTGGGGAGAAACCCTATGAATGCAAGGATATGAGTGTTACCATT
TAGTAATGAACTAGTCCGTAACTTGAAAGTATTTCGATTTCTTGGCTTTATATATCTTGTGGAAAGGACG
AACTATGTCTCGGTGGACCATATTA
