>Addgene plasmid #142793 | TFORF1413 | depositor partial sequence | sequence record 280518 | Barcode
ACTATGTCTCGGTGGACCATATTA
